>Addgene plasmid #170792 | pDY156: SUZ12 px330 sgRNA Cas9 plasmid | addgene full sequence | sequence record 338121 | Addgene NGS Result
GGGGCGGGGCGAGGGGCGGGGCGGGGCGAGGCGGAGAGGTGCGGCGGCAGCCAATCAGAGCGGCGCGCTC
CGAAAGTTTCCTTTTATGGCGAGGCGGCGGCGGCGGCGGCCCTATAAAAAGCGAAGCGCGCGGCGGGCGG
GAGTCGCTGCGCGCTGCCTTCGCCCCGTGCCCCGCTCCGCCGCCGCCTCGCGCCGCCCGCCCCGGCTCTG
ACTGACCGCGTTACTCCCACAGGTGAGCGGGCGGGACGGCCCTTCTCCTCCGGGCTGTAATTAGCTGAGC
AAGAGGTAAGGGTTTAAGGGATGGTTGGTTGGTGGGGTATTAATGTTTAATTACCTGGAGCACCTGCCTG
AAATCACTTTTTTTCAGGTTGGACCGGTGCCACCATGGACTATAAGGACCACGACGGAGACTACAAGGAT
CATGATATTGATTACAAAGACGATGACGATAAGATGGCCCCAAAGAAGAAGCGGAAGGTCGGTATCCACG
GAGTCCCAGCAGCCGACAAGAAGTACAGCATCGGCCTGGACATCGGCACCAACTCTGTGGGCTGGGCCGT
GATCACCGACGAGTACAAGGTGCCCAGCAAGAAATTCAAGGTGCTGGGCAACACCGACCGGCACAGCATC
AAGAAGAACCTGATCGGAGCCCTGCTGTTCGACAGCGGCGAAACAGCCGAGGCCACCCGGCTGAAGAGAA
CCGCCAGAAGAAGATACACCAGACGGAAGAACCGGATCTGCTATCTGCAAGAGATCTTCAGCAACGAGAT
GGCCAAGGTGGACGACAGCTTCTTCCACAGACTGGAAGAGTCCTTCCTGGTGGAAGAGGATAAGAAGCAC
GAGCGGCACCCCATCTTCGGCAACATCGTGGACGAGGTGGCCTACCACGAGAAGTACCCCACCATCTACC
ACCTGAGAAAGAAACTGGTGGACAGCACCGACAAGGCCGACCTGCGGCTGATCTATCTGGCCCTGGCCCA
CATGATCAAGTTCCGGGGCCACTTCCTGATCGAGGGCGACCTGAACCCCGACAACAGCGACGTGGACAAG
CTGTTCATCCAGCTGGTGCAGACCTACAACCAGCTGTTCGAGGAAAACCCCATCAACGCCAGCGGCGTGG
ACGCCAAGGCCATCCTGTCTGCCAGACTGAGCAAGAGCAGACGGCTGGAAAATCTGATCGCCCAGCTGCC
CGGCGAGAAGAAGAATGGCCTGTTCGGAAACCTGATTGCCCTGAGCCTGGGCCTGACCCCCAACTTCAAG
AGCAACTTCGACCTGGCCGAGGATGCCAAACTGCAGCTGAGCAAGGACACCTACGACGACGACCTGGACA
ACCTGCTGGCCCAGATCGGCGACCAGTACGCCGACCTGTTTCTGGCCGCCAAGAACCTGTCCGACGCCAT
CCTGCTGAGCGACATCCTGAGAGTGAACACCGAGATCACCAAGGCCCCCCTGAGCGCCTCTATGATCAAG
AGATACGACGAGCACCACCAGGACCTGACCCTGCTGAAAGCTCTCGTGCGGCAGCAGCTGCCTGAGAAGT
ACAAAGAGATTTTCTTCGACCAGAGCAAGAACGGCTACGCCGGCTACATTGACGGCGGAGCCAGCCAGGA
AGAGTTCTACAAGTTCATCAAGCCCATCCTGGAAAAGATGGACGGCACCGAGGAACTGCTCGTGAAGCTG
AACAGAGAGGACCTGCTGCGGAAGCAGCGGACCTTCGACAACGGCAGCATCCCCCACCAGATCCACCTGG
GAGAGCTGCACGCCATTCTGCGGCGGCAGGAAGATTTTTACCCATTCCTGAAGGACAACCGGGAAAAGAT
CGAGAAGATCCTGACCTTCCGCATCCCCTACTACGTGGGCCCTCTGGCCAGGGGAAACAGCAGATTCGCC
TGGATGACCAGAAAGAGCGAGGAAACCATCACCCCCTGGAACTTCGAGGAAGTGGTGGACAAGGGCGCTT
CCGCCCAGAGCTTCATCGAGCGGATGACCAACTTCGATAAGAACCTGCCCAACGAGAAGGTGCTGCCCAA
GCACAGCCTGCTGTACGAGTACTTCACCGTGTATAACGAGCTGACCAAAGTGAAATACGTGACCGAGGGA
ATGAGAAAGCCCGCCTTCCTGAGCGGCGAGCAGAAAAAGGCCATCGTGGACCTGCTGTTCAAGACCAACC
GGAAAGTGACCGTGAAGCAGCTGAAAGAGGACTACTTCAAGAAAATCGAGTGCTTCGACTCCGTGGAAAT
CTCCGGCGTGGAAGATCGGTTCAACGCCTCCCTGGGCACATACCACGATCTGCTGAAAATTATCAAGGAC
AAGGACTTCCTGGACAATGAGGAAAACGAGGACATTCTGGAAGATATCGTGCTGACCCTGACACTGTTTG
AGGACAGAGAGATGATCGAGGAACGGCTGAAAACCTATGCCCACCTGTTCGACGACAAAGTGATGAAGCA
GCTGAAGCGGCGGAGATACACCGGCTGGGGCAGGCTGAGCCGGAAGCTGATCAACGGCATCCGGGACAAG
CAGTCCGGCAAGACAATCCTGGATTTCCTGAAGTCCGACGGCTTCGCCAACAGAAACTTCATGCAGCTGA
TCCACGACGACAGCCTGACCTTTAAAGAGGACATCCAGAAAGCCCAGGTGTCCGGCCAGGGCGATAGCCT
GCACGAGCACATTGCCAATCTGGCCGGCAGCCCCGCCATTAAGAAGGGCATCCTGCAGACAGTGAAGGTG
GTGGACGAGCTCGTGAAAGTGATGGGCCGGCACAAGCCCGAGAACATCGTGATCGAAATGGCCAGAGAGA
ACCAGACCACCCAGAAGGGACAGAAGAACAGCCGCGAGAGAATGAAGCGGATCGAAGAGGGCATCAAAGA
GCTGGGCAGCCAGATCCTGAAAGAACACCCCGTGGAAAACACCCAGCTGCAGAACGAGAAGCTGTACCTG
TACTACCTGCAGAATGGGCGGGATATGTACGTGGACCAGGAACTGGACATCAACCGGCTGTCCGACTACG
ATGTGGACCATATCGTGCCTCAGAGCTTTCTGAAGGACGACTCCATCGACAACAAGGTGCTGACCAGAAG
CGACAAGAACCGGGGCAAGAGCGACAACGTGCCCTCCGAAGAGGTCGTGAAGAAGATGAAGAACTACTGG
CGGCAGCTGCTGAACGCCAAGCTGATTACCCAGAGAAAGTTCGACAATCTGACCAAGGCCGAGAGAGGCG
GCCTGAGCGAACTGGATAAGGCCGGCTTCATCAAGAGACAGCTGGTGGAAACCCGGCAGATCACAAAGCA
CGTGGCACAGATCCTGGACTCCCGGATGAACACTAAGTACGACGAGAATGACAAGCTGATCCGGGAAGTG
AAAGTGATCACCCTGAAGTCCAAGCTGGTGTCCGATTTCCGGAAGGATTTCCAGTTTTACAAAGTGCGCG
AGATCAACAACTACCACCACGCCCACGACGCCTACCTGAACGCCGTCGTGGGAACCGCCCTGATCAAAAA
GTACCCTAAGCTGGAAAGCGAGTTCGTGTACGGCGACTACAAGGTGTACGACGTGCGGAAGATGATCGCC
AAGAGCGAGCAGGAAATCGGCAAGGCTACCGCCAAGTACTTCTTCTACAGCAACATCATGAACTTTTTCA
AGACCGAGATTACCCTGGCCAACGGCGAGATCCGGAAGCGGCCTCTGATCGAGACAAACGGCGAAACCGG
GGAGATCGTGTGGGATAAGGGCCGGGATTTTGCCACCGTGCGGAAAGTGCTGAGCATGCCCCAAGTGAAT
ATCGTGAAAAAGACCGAGGTGCAGACAGGCGGCTTCAGCAAAGAGTCTATCCTGCCCAAGAGGAACAGCG
ATAAGCTGATCGCCAGAAAGAAGGACTGGGACCCTAAGAAGTACGGCGGCTTCGACAGCCCCACCGTGGC
CTATTCTGTGCTGGTGGTGGCCAAAGTGGAAAAGGGCAAGTCCAAGAAACTGAAGAGTGTGAAAGAGCTG
CTGGGGATCACCATCATGGAAAGAAGCAGCTTCGAGAAGAATCCCATCGACTTTCTGGAAGCCAAGGGCT
ACAAAGAAGTGAAAAAGGACCTGATCATCAAGCTGCCTAAGTACTCCCTGTTCGAGCTGGAAAACGGCCG
GAAGAGAATGCTGGCCTCTGCCGGCGAACTGCAGAAGGGAAACGAACTGGCCCTGCCCTCCAAATATGTG
AACTTCCTGTACCTGGCCAGCCACTATGAGAAGCTGAAGGGCTCCCCCGAGGATAATGAGCAGAAACAGC
TGTTTGTGGAACAGCACAAGCACTACCTGGACGAGATCATCGAGCAGATCAGCGAGTTCTCCAAGAGAGT
GATCCTGGCCGACGCTAATCTGGACAAAGTGCTGTCCGCCTACAACAAGCACCGGGATAAGCCCATCAGA
GAGCAGGCCGAGAATATCATCCACCTGTTTACCCTGACCAATCTGGGAGCCCCTGCCGCCTTCAAGTACT
TTGACACCACCATCGACCGGAAGAGGTACACCAGCACCAAAGAGGTGCTGGACGCCACCCTGATCCACCA
GAGCATCACCGGCCTGTACGAGACACGGATCGACCTGTCTCAGCTGGGAGGCGACAAAAGGCCGGCGGCC
ACGAAAAAGGCCGGCCAGGCAAAAAAGAAAAAGTAAGAATTCCTAGAGCTCGCTGATCAGCCTCGACTGT
GCCTTCTAGTTGCCAGCCATCTGTTGTTTGCCCCTCCCCCGTGCCTTCCTTGACCCTGGAAGGTGCCACT
CCCACTGTCCTTTCCTAATAAAATGAGGAAATTGCATCGCATTGTCTGAGTAGGTGTCATTCTATTCTGG
GGGGTGGGGTGGGGCAGGACAGCAAGGGGGAGGATTGGGAAGAGAATAGCAGGCATGCTGGGGAGCGGCC
GCAGGAACCCCTAGTGATGGAGTTGGCCACTCCCTCTCTGCGCGCTCGCTCGCTCACTGAGGCCGGGCGA
CCAAAGGTCGCCCGACGCCCGGGCTTTGCCCGGGCGGCCTCAGTGAGCGAGCGAGCGCGCAGCTGCCTGC
AGGGGCGCCTGATGCGGTATTTTCTCCTTACGCATCTGTGCGGTATTTCACACCGCATA
[95 nt withheld, positions 5100-5194]
T
[46 nt withheld, positions 5196-5241]
C
[141 nt withheld, positions 5243-5383]
CCTTTGACGTTGGAGTCCACGTTCTTT
[37 nt withheld, positions 5411-5447]
ACTCTATCTCGGGCTATTCTTTTGATTTATAAGGGATTTTGCCGATTTCGGTCTATTGGTTAAAAAATGA
GCTGATTTAACAAAAATTTAACGCGAATTTTAACAAAATATTAACGTTTACAATTTTATGGTGCACTCTC
AGTACAATCTGCTCTGATGCCGCATAGTTAAGCCAGCCCCGACACCCGCCAACACCCGCTGACGCGCCCT
GACGGGCTTGTCTGCTCCCGGCATCCGCTTACAGACAAGCTGTGACCGTCTCCGGGAGCTGCATGTGTCA
GAGGTTTTCACCGTCATCACCGAAACGCGCGAGACGAAAGGGCCTCGTGATACGCCTATTTTTATAGGTT
AATGTCATGATAATAATGGTTTCTTAGACGTCAGGTGGCACTTTTCGGGGAAATGTGCGCGGAACCCCTA
TTTGTTTATTTTTCTAAATACATTCAAATATGTATCCGCTCATGAGACAATAACCCTGATAAATGCTTCA
ATAATATTGAAAAAGGAAGAGTATGAGTATTCAACATTTCCGTGTCGCCCTTATTCCCTTTTTTGCGGCA
TTTTGCCTTCCTGTTTTTGCTCACCCAGAAACGCTGGTGAAAGTAAAAGATGCTGAAGATCAGTTGGGTG
CACGAGTGGGTTACATCGAACTGGATCTCAACAGCGGTAAGATCCTTGAGAGTTTTCGCCCCGAAGAACG
TTTTCCAATGATGAGCACTTTTAAAGTTCTGCTATGTGGCGCGGTATTATCCCGTATTGACGCCGGGCAA
GAGCAACTCGGTCGCCGCATACACTATTCTCAGAATGACTTGGTTGAGTACTCACCAGTCACAGAAAAGC
ATCTTACGGATGGCATGACAGTAAGAGAATTATGCAGTGCTGCCATAACCATGAGTGATAACACTGCGGC
CAACTTACTTCTGACAACGATCGGAGGACCGAAGGAGCTAACCGCTTTTTTGCACAACATGGGGGATCAT
GTAACTCGCCTTGATCGTTGGGAACCGGAGCTGAATGAAGCCATACCAAACGACGAGCGTGACACCACGA
TGCCTGTAGCAATGGCAACAACGTTGCGCAAACTATTAACTGGCGAACTACTTACTCTAGCTTCCCGGCA
ACAATTAATAGACTGGATGGAGGCGGATAAAGTTGCAGGACCACTTCTGCGCTCGGCCCTTCCGGCTGGC
TGGTTTATTGCTGATAAATCTGGAGCCGGTGAGCGTGGAAGCCGCGGTATCATTGCAGCACTGGGGCCAG
ATGGTAAGCCCTCCCGTATCGTAGTTATCTACACGACGGGGAGTCAGGCAACTATGGATGAACGAAATAG
ACAGATCGCTGAGATAGGTGCCTCACTGATTAAGCATTGGTAACTGTCAGACCAAGTTTACTCATATATA
CTTTAGATTGATTTAAAACTTCATTTTTAATTTAAAAGGATCTAGGTGAAGATCCTTTTTGATAATCTCA
TGACCAAAATCCCTTAACGTGAGTTTTCGTTCCACTGAGCGTCAGACCCCGTAGAAAAGATCAAAGGATC
TTCTTGAGATCCTTTTTTTCTGCGCGTAATCTGCTGCTTGCAAACAAAAAAACCACCGCTACCAGCGGTG
GTTTGTTTGCCGGATCAAGAGCTACCAACTCTTTTTCCGAAGGTAACTGGCTTCAGCAGAGCGCAGATAC
CAAATACTGTTCTTCTAGTGTAGCCGTAGTTAGGCCACCACTTCAAGAACTCTGTAGCACCGCCTACATA
CCTCGCTCTGCTAATCCTGTTACCAGTGGCTGCTGCCAGTGGCGATAAGTCGTGTCTTACCGGGTTGGAC
TCAAGACGATAGTTACCGGATAAGGCGCAGCGGTCGGGCTGAACGGGGGGTTCGTGCACACAGCCCAGCT
TGGAGCGAACGACCTACACCGAACTGAGATACCTACAGCGTGAGCTATGAGAAAGCGCCACGCTTCCCGA
AGGGAGAAAGGCGGACAGGTATCCGGTAAGCGGCAGGGTCGGAACAGGAGAGCGCACGAGGGAGCTTCCA
GGGGGAAACGCCTGGTATCTTTATAGTCCTGTCGGGTTTCGCCACCTCTGACTTGAGCGTCGATTTTTGT
GATGCTCGTCAGGGGGGCGGAGCCTATGGAAAAACGCCAGCAACGCGGCCTTTTTACGGTTCCTGGCCTT
TTGCTGGCCTTTTGCTCACATGTGAGGGCCTATTTCCCATGATTCCTTCATATTTGCATATACGATACAA
GGCTGTTAGAGAGATAATTGGAATTAATTTGACTGTAAACACAAAGATATTAGTACAAAATACGTGACGT
AGAAAGTAATAATTTCTTGGGTAGTTTGCAGTTTTAAAATTATGTTTTAAAATGGACTATCATATGCTTA
CCGTAACTTGAAAGTATTTCGATTTCTTGGCTTTATATATCTTGTGGAAAGGACGAAACACCGTCTATAG
ATTTCTTCGAACTGTTTTAGAGCTAGAAATAGCAAGTTAAAATAAGGCTAGTCCGTTATCAACTTGAAAA
AGTGGCACCGAGTCGGTGCTTTTTTGTTTTAGAGCTAGAAATAGCAAGTTAAAATAAGGCTAGTCCGTTT
TTAGCGCGTGCGCCAATTCTGCAGACAAATGGCTCTAGAGGTACCCGTTACATAACTTACGGTAAATGGC
CCGCCTGGCTGACCGCCCAACGACCCCCGCCCATTGACGTCAATAGTAACGCCAATAGGGACTTTCCATT
GACGTCAATGGGTGGAGTATTTACGGTAAACTGCCCACTTGGCAGTACATCAAGTGTATCATATGCCAAG
TACGCCCCCTATTGACGTCAATGACGGTAAATGGCCCGCCTGGCATTGTGCCCAGTACATGACCTTATGG
GACTTTCCTACTTGGCAGTACATCTACGTATTAGTCATCGCTATTACCATGGTCGAGGTGAGCCCCACGT
TCTGCTTCACTCTCCCCATCTCCCCCCCCTCCCCACCCCCAATTTTGTATTTATTTATTTTTTAATTATT
TTGTGCAGCGATGGGGGCGGGGGGGGGGGG
Features (pLannotate 1.2.2; 18 found; start..end, strand, type, name):
    140..367     +  intron         hybrid intron: hybrid between chicken β-actin (CBA) and minute virus of mice (MMV) introns (Gray et al., 2011)
    505..2106    +  CDS            Cas9(N): N-terminal portion of Streptococcus pyogenes Cas9 (Zetsche et al., 2015)
   2107..4605    +  CDS            Cas9(C): C-terminal portion of Streptococcus pyogenes Cas9 (Zetsche et al., 2015)
   4606..4653    +  CDS            nucleoplasmin NLS: bipartite nuclear localization signal from nucleoplasmin
   4687..4798    +  polyA_signal   bGH poly(A) signal: bovine growth hormone polyadenylation signal
   4903..5043    +  repeat_region  AAV2 ITR: inverted terminal repeat of adeno-associated virus serotype 2 inverted
   5048..5099    -  misc_feature   bom (fragment): basis of mobility region from pBR322
   5118..5573    +  rep_origin     f1 ori (sequence partly withheld): f1 bacteriophage origin of replication; arrow indicates direction of (+) strand synthesis
   5574..5623    -  misc_feature   bom (fragment): basis of mobility region from pBR322
   5725..5760    -  CDS            rop (fragment): Rop protein, which maintains plasmids at low copy number; rop
   5855..5959    +  promoter       AmpR promoter: bla
   5960..6820    +  CDS            AmpR: β-lactamase; bla; confers resistance to ampicillin, carbenicillin, and related antibiotics
   6991..7579    +  rep_origin     ori: high-copy-number ColE1/pMB1/pBR322/pUC origin of replication
   7641..7881    +  promoter       U6 promoter: RNA polymerase III promoter for human U6 snRNA
   7911..7986    +  misc_RNA       gRNA scaffold: guide RNA scaffold for the Streptococcus pyogenes CRISPR/Cas9 system
   7993..8036    +  misc_RNA       gRNA scaffold (fragment): guide RNA scaffold for the Streptococcus pyogenes CRISPR/Cas9 system
   8083..8368    +  enhancer       CMV enhancer: human cytomegalovirus immediate early enhancer; contains an 18-bp deletion relative to the standard CMV enhancer
   8370..139     +  promoter       chicken β-actin promoter (across the origin): contains a 21-bp deletion relative to the standard chicken β-actin promoter
