[The description below was written by a language model from this plasmid's Addgene catalogue record and pLannotate feature annotations shown in this document.]
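Description:
pDY156 is a mammalian expression plasmid built on the px330 backbone that delivers both components of the Streptococcus pyogenes CRISPR/Cas9 system from a single 8.5 kb vector, with the guide directed against the human SUZ12 locus. In bacteria it is maintained as a high-copy plasmid through a ColE1/pUC-type origin and selected with ampicillin via the β-lactamase gene and its native promoter. An f1 phage origin is also present, along with small remnants of pBR322 bom and rop sequences that are annotated only as fragments. No mammalian selection marker or fluorescent reporter appears in the feature table.

The payload consists of two transcription units. A human U6 RNA polymerase III promoter drives the sgRNA, with a short gap between the promoter and the annotated S. pyogenes guide RNA scaffold where the SUZ12-targeting spacer would sit; a second partial scaffold fragment is annotated just downstream. Immediately after, a CMV enhancer, chicken β-actin promoter and hybrid CBA/MVM intron drive Cas9. The Cas9 coding sequence is annotated as adjoining N- and C-terminal portions that together form one continuous open reading frame, followed by a C-terminal bipartite nucleoplasmin nuclear localization signal and a bovine growth hormone polyadenylation signal. A single AAV2 inverted terminal repeat lies downstream of the polyA signal; with only one annotated, the plasmid is not a packageable AAV genome as recorded.

The record states that the plasmid is meant to be used together with a companion plasmid, pDY153. The role of that partner is not described, though the pairing suggests Cas9 cleavage at SUZ12 to support editing of the endogenous locus in human cells.
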