Addgene plasmid #170792: pDY156: SUZ12 px330 sgRNA Cas9 plasmid
Purpose: This plasmid encodes Cas9 and a sgRNA that targets the SUZ12 locus; to be used with pDY153
Depositing lab: Thomas Cech. Publication: Competition between PRC2.1 and 2.2 subcomplexes regulates PRC2 chromatin occupancy in human stem cells. Youmans DT, Gooding AR, Dowell RD, Cech TR. Mol Cell. 2021 Feb 4;81(3):488-501.e9. doi: 10.1016/j.molcel.2020.11.044. Epub 2020 Dec 17. PubMed 33338397.
Backbone
  Vector backbone: px330
  Vector type: Mammalian Expression
Growth in bacteria
  Bacterial resistance: Ampicillin, 100 μg/mL
  Growth temperature: 37°C
  Growth strain: DH5alpha
  Copy number: High Copy
Gene/Insert
  Gene/Insert name: Cas9
  gRNA/shRNA sequence: SUZ12
  Species: H. sapiens (human)
Terms and licenses: Academic/Nonprofit Terms; Industry Terms: Not Available to Industry
How to cite: pDY156: SUZ12 px330 sgRNA Cas9 plasmid was a gift from Thomas Cech (Addgene plasmid # 170792 ; http://n2t.net/addgene:170792 ; RRID:Addgene_170792)
